>Addgene plasmid #36922 | NHA-Ago2 | addgene partial sequence | sequence record 47299 | chim-int-F 5'-TCTTACTGACATCCACTTTGCC-3'
GTCCTCCGTTCATTCAGCTCTTAAGGCTAGAGTACTTAATACGACTCACTATAGGCTAGCCACCATGGAC
GCACAAACACGACGACGTGAGCGTCGCGCTGAGAAACAAGCTCAATGGAAAGCTGCAAACCCACCGCTCG
AGGCTGCCCAAGCTTACACCATGGCCTACCCATATGATGTTCCAGATTACGCTTCACTCGACGCGGATCC
CGTCGAATTCACCATGGGAGGGCACCCATTCCAGTGGTGTAACGCACTTGCACCTCCTGCGCCGCCGCCC
CCCATCCAAGGATATGCCTTCAAGCCTCCACCTAGACCCGACTTTGGGACCTCCGGGAGAACAATCAAAT
TACAGGCCAATTTCTTCGAAATGGACATCCCCAAAATTGACATCTATCATTATGAATTGGATATCAAGCC
AGAGAAGTGCCCGAGGAGAGTTAACAGGGAAATCGTGGAACACATGGTCCAGCACTTTAAAACACAGATC
TTTGGGGATCGGAAGCCCGTGTTTGACGGCAGGAAGAATCTATACACAGCCATGCCCCTTCCGATTGGGA
GGGACAAGGTGGAGCTGGAGGTCACGCTGCCAGGAGAAGGCAAGGATCGCATCTTCAAGGTGTCCATCAA
GTGGGTGTCCTGCGTGAGCTTGCAGGCGTTACACGATGCACTTTCAGGGCGGCTGCCCAGCGTCCCTTTT
GAGACGATCCAGGCCCTGGACGTGGTCATGAGGCACTTGCCATCCATGAGGTACACCCCCGTGGGCCGCT
CCTTCTTCACCGCGTCCGAAGGCTGCTCTAACCCTCTTGGCGGGGGCCGAGAAGTGTGGTTTGGCTTCCA
TCAGTCCGTCCGGCCTTCTCTCTGGAAAATGATGCTGAAT
