[The description below was written by a language model from this plasmid's Addgene catalogue record.]
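Description:
NHA-Ago2 is a mammalian expression plasmid that carries the human Argonaute 2 coding sequence (AGO2, also known as EIF2C2) in a pCI-neo-derived backbone designated pCI-neo_NHA. The complete construct is about 8.1 kb, made up of a roughly 5.5 kb backbone and a 2.58 kb insert that was introduced by Gateway recombination cloning. It is propagated in standard E. coli cloning strains under ampicillin selection; the copy number is not recorded. The record does not list the promoter, polyadenylation signal or any mammalian selection marker. The backbone name suggests the usual pCI-neo arrangement, but this cannot be confirmed from the fields given. A T7 primer site lies upstream of the insert and is used for sequencing from the 5′ end.

The backbone supplies an N-terminal "NHA" tag, so Ago2 is expressed as an NHA fusion. In the tethering-assay literature this label generally denotes a lambda N peptide joined to an HA epitope. The lambda N peptide recruits the fused protein to reporter mRNAs bearing boxB hairpins, and the HA epitope allows detection by immunoblotting or immunostaining. The record itself does not spell out the tag composition. The associated study examined functional domains of GW182 in translational silencing, which fits use of this plasmid to express tagged Ago2 in cultured mammalian cells for studies of miRNA-mediated repression and Ago2–GW182 function. The Ago2 clone was derived from another laboratory's construct, and its N-terminal peptide sequence differs from other Ago2 clones used in the literature. This should be kept in mind when comparing results across studies.
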