Addgene plasmid #36922: NHA-Ago2
Depositing lab: Edward Chan. Depositing organization: University of Florida. Publication: Divergent GW182 functional domains in the regulation of translational silencing. Yao B, Li S, Jung HM, Lian SL, Abadal GX, Han F, Fritzler MJ, Chan EK. Nucleic Acids Res. 2011 Apr;39(7):2534-47. Epub 2010 Dec 2. 10.1093/nar/gkq1099 PubMed 21131274.
Backbone
  Vector backbone: pCl-neo_NHA
  Backbone size w/o insert (bp): 5500
  Total vector size (bp): 8080
  Vector type: Mammalian Expression
Growth in bacteria
  Bacterial resistance: Ampicillin, 100 μg/mL
  Growth temperature: 37°C
  Growth strain: DH5alpha
  Copy number: Unknown
Gene/Insert
  Gene/Insert name: Ago2
  Species: H. sapiens (human)
  Insert size (bp): 2580
  Entrez Gene: AGO2 (a.k.a. CASC7, EIF2C2, LESKRES, LINC00980, PPD, Q10)
  Tag / fusion protein: NHA (N terminal on backbone)
  Cloning method: Gateway Cloning
  Sequencing primers: 5′ T7
Resource information
  A portion of this plasmid was derived from a plasmid made by: Derived from Tom Hobman’s clone. Their sequence has a different N-terminal peptide than others used in the literature.
Terms and licenses: Academic/Nonprofit Terms; Industry Terms: Not Available to Industry
How to cite: NHA-Ago2 was a gift from Edward Chan (Addgene plasmid # 36922 ; http://n2t.net/addgene:36922 ; RRID:Addgene_36922)
